Addgene plasmid #65428: pTGFP-T7-Hha10comp
Purpose: (Empty Backbone) Competitor vector for transcriptional mutagenesis assay
Depositing lab: Yinsheng Wang. Depositing organization: University of California, Riverside. Publication: Quantitative measurement of transcriptional inhibition and mutagenesis induced by site-specifically incorporated DNA lesions in vitro and in vivo. You C, Wang Y. Nat Protoc. 2015 Sep;10(9):1389-406. doi: 10.1038/nprot.2015.094. Epub 2015 Aug 20. PubMed 26292071.
Backbone
  Vector backbone: pTurboGFPN
  Backbone manufacturer: EvroGen
  Vector type: Mammalian Expression
  Selectable markers: Neomycin (select with G418)
Growth in bacteria
  Bacterial resistance: Kanamycin, 50 μg/mL
  Growth temperature: 37°C
  Growth strain: DH5alpha
  Copy number: Unknown
Resource information
  A portion of this plasmid was derived from a plasmid made by: Prof. Timothy R. O'Connor (City of Hope) provided the original vector, i.e., pTGFP-Hha10, which were modified from pTurboGFPN plasmid (EvroGen, San Diego) . (Pubmed ID: 17507378).
Terms and licenses: Academic/Nonprofit Terms; Industry Terms: Not Available to Industry
Depositor comments: The pTGFP-Hha10 vector was used to generate the competitor vector, i.e., pTGFP-T7-Hha10comp. Note: Addgene's quality control sequencing finds a T18N amino acid residue substitution in TurboGFP. This residue change is not thought to affect plasmid function for transcriptional mutagenesis assay.
How to cite: pTGFP-T7-Hha10comp was a gift from Yinsheng Wang (Addgene plasmid # 65428 ; http://n2t.net/addgene:65428 ; RRID:Addgene_65428)
