[The description below was written by a language model from this plasmid's Addgene catalogue record and pLannotate feature annotations shown in this document.]
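Description:
pTGFP-T7-Hha10comp is a 4,499 bp mammalian expression plasmid built on the pTurboGFPN backbone and catalogued as an empty backbone. It was derived from an earlier modified vector, pTGFP-Hha10, and serves as the competitor vector in a transcriptional mutagenesis assay. It replicates in E. coli from a high-copy ColE1/pUC-type origin and also carries an f1 origin, which permits single-stranded DNA production. A single Tn5 NeoR/KanR gene is preceded by both a bacterial (bla-type) promoter and an SV40 early promoter fragment and is terminated by the HSV TK polyadenylation signal. It therefore gives kanamycin resistance in bacteria and G418 selection in mammalian cells.

The transcription unit begins with the CMV immediate-early enhancer and promoter elements, followed directly by a T7 promoter, a short multiple cloning site remnant, the mammalian codon-optimised TurboGFP coding sequence, and the SV40 poly(A) signal. The tandem CMV/T7 arrangement means the same template region can be transcribed by mammalian RNA polymerase II in cells or by T7 RNA polymerase in vitro. This fits the associated work, which measures how site-specifically placed DNA lesions block or miscode transcription both in vitro and in vivo. In such assays a competitor normally acts as a lesion-free internal reference transcribed alongside the test template, but the record does not state how this vector's sequence differs from the parent or test construct.

Quality-control sequencing found a T18N substitution in TurboGFP, which is not thought to affect use in the assay. The small fragment annotations (SV40 large T antigen, ble, bGH poly(A)) are probably backbone remnants or partial matches rather than functional elements.
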