Features (pLannotate 1.2.2; 16 found; start..end, strand, type, name):
     61..364     +  enhancer       CMV enhancer: human cytomegalovirus immediate early enhancer
    437..454     -  promoter       CMV promoter (fragment): human cytomegalovirus (CMV) immediate early promoter
    517..568     +  promoter       CMVd2 promoter: truncated human cytomegalovirus (CMV) immediate early promoter that yields moderately reduced expression relative to the full-length promoter
    585..603     +  promoter       T7 promoter: promoter for bacteriophage T7 RNA polymerase
    663..700     +  misc_feature   MCS (fragment): multiple cloning site
    714..1412    +  CDS            TurboGFP: improved green fluorescent protein from Pontellina plumata (Evdokimov et al., 2006) mammalian codon-optimized
   1429..1512    +  CDS            large T antigen (fragment): large T antigen from SV40 (simian virus 40)
   1535..1656    +  polyA_signal   SV40 poly(A) signal: SV40 polyadenylation signal
   1663..2118    -  rep_origin     f1 ori (sequence partly withheld): f1 bacteriophage origin of replication; arrow indicates direction of (+) strand synthesis
   2145..2245    +  promoter       AmpR promoter: bla
   2251..2341    +  promoter       SV40 promoter (fragment): SV40 enhancer and early promoter
   2395..3189    +  CDS            NeoR/KanR: aminoglycoside phosphotransferase from Tn5; aph(3')-II (or nptII); confers resistance to neomycin, kanamycin, and G418 (Geneticin®)
   3210..3362    +  CDS            ble (fragment): BLE_KLEPN - Experimental evidence at protein level: Swiss-Prot protein existence level 1. Binding protein with a strong affinity to the bleomycin family of antibiotics. Binds to CL990; an antimitotic-antibiotic compound. From Klebsiella pneumoniae.
   3421..3468    +  polyA_signal   HSV TK poly(A) signal: herpes simplex virus thymidine kinase polyadenylation signal (Cole and Stacy, 1985)
   3559..3575    -  polyA_signal   bGH poly(A) signal (fragment): bovine growth hormone polyadenylation signal
   3797..4385    +  rep_origin     ori: high-copy-number ColE1/pMB1/pBR322/pUC origin of replication
>Addgene plasmid #65428 | pTGFP-T7-Hha10comp | depositor full sequence | sequence record 116691 | pTGFP-T7-Hha10comp sequence 4499 bps
TAGTTATTAATAGTAATCAATTACGGGGTCATTAGTTCATAGCCCATATATGGAGTTCCGCGTTACATAA
CTTACGGTAAATGGCCCGCCTGGCTGACCGCCCAACGACCCCCGCCCATTGACGTCAATAATGACGTATG
TTCCCATAGTAACGCCAATAGGGACTTTCCATTGACGTCAATGGGTGGAGTATTTACGGTAAACTGCCCA
CTTGGCAGTACATCAAGTGTATCATATGCCAAGTACGCCCCCTATTGACGTCAATGACGGTAAATGGCCC
GCCTGGCATTATGCCCAGTACATGACCTTATGGGACTTTCCTACTTGGCAGTACATCTACGTATTAGTCA
TCGCTATTACCATGGTGATGCGGTTTTGGCAGTACATCAATGGGCGTGGATAGCGGTTTAACTCACGGGG
ATTTCCAAGTCTCCACCCCATTGACGTCAATGGGAGTTTGTTTTGGCACCAAAATCAACGGGACTTTCCA
AAATGTCGTAACAACTCCGCCCCATTGACGCAAATGGGCGGTAGGCGTGTACGGTGGGAGGTCTATATAA
GCAGAGCTGGTTTAGTGAACCGTCTAATACGACTCACTATAGGGAGATCCGCTAGCGGATGCATCGACTC
AATTATAGCATATCGCCATGGATGACTCGCTGCGAATTCTGCAGTCGACGGTACCGCGGGCCCGGGATCC
ACCGGTCGCCACCATGGAGAGCGACGAGAGCGGCCTGCCCGCCATGGAGATCGAGTGCCGCATCAACGGC
ACCCTGAACGGCGTGGAGTTCGAGCTGGTGGGCGGCGGAGAGGGCACCCCCGAGCAGGGCCGCATGACCA
ACAAGATGAAGAGCACCAAAGGCGCCCTGACCTTCAGCCCCTACCTGCTGAGCCACGTGATGGGCTACGG
CTTCTACCACTTCGGCACCTACCCCAGCGGCTACGAGAACCCCTTCCTGCACGCCATCAACAACGGCGGC
TACACCAACACCCGCATCGAGAAGTACGAGGACGGCGGCGTGCTGCACGTGAGCTTCAGCTACCGCTACG
AGGCCGGCCGCGTGATCGGCGACTTCAAGGTGATGGGCACCGGCTTCCCCGAGGACAGCGTGATCTTCAC
CGACAAGATCATCCGCAGCAACGCCACCGTGGAGCACCTGCACCCCATGGGCGATAACGATCTGGATGGC
AGCTTCACCCGCACCTTCAGCCTGCGCGACGGCGGCTACTACAGCTCCGTGGTGGACAGCCACATGCACT
TCAAGAGCGCCATCCACCCCAGCATCCTGCAGAACGGGGGCCCCATGTTCGCCTTCCGCCGCGTGGAGGA
GGATCACAGCAACACCGAGCTGGGCATCGTGGAGTACCAGCACGCCTTCAAGACCCCGGATGCAGATGCC
GGTGAAGAATAAAGCGGCCGCAACTCTAGATCATAATCAGCCATACCACATTTGTAGAGGTTTTACTTGC
TTTAAAAAACCTCCCACACCTCCCCCTGAACCTGAAACATAAAATGAATGCAATTGTTGTTGTTAACTTG
TTTATTGCAGCTTATAATGGTTACAAATAAAGCAATAGCATCACAAATTTCACAAATAAAGCATTTTTTT
CACTGCATTCTAGTTGTGGTTTGTCCAAACTCATCAATGTATCTTAAGGCGTAAATTGTAAGCGTTAATA
TTTTGTTAAAATTCGCGTTAAATTTTTGTTAAATCAGCTCATTTTTTAACCAATAGGCCGAAATCGGCAA
AATCCCTTATAAATCAAAAGAATAGACCGAGATAGGGTTGAGTGTTGTTCCAGTTTGGAACAAAAGTCCA
CTATTAAAGAACGTGAACTCCAACGTCAAAGG
[49 nt withheld, positions 1853-1901]
T
[91 nt withheld, positions 1903-1993]
G
[124 nt withheld, positions 1995-2118]
CAGGTGGCACTTTTCGGGGAAATGTGCGCGGAACCCCTATTTGTTTATTTTTCTAAATACATTCAAATAT
GTATCCGCTCATGAGACAATAACCCTGATAAATGCTTCAATAATATTGAAAAAGGAAAAGTCCTGAGGCG
GAAAGAACCAGCTGTGGAATGTGTGTCAGTTAGGGTGTGGAAAGTCCCCAGGCTCCCCAGCAGGCAGAAG
TATGCAAAGCATGGATCCTAGGCTTTTGCAAAGATCGATCAAGAGACAGGATGAGGATCGTTTCGCATGA
TTGAACAAGATGGATTGCACGCAGGTTCTCCGGCCGCTTGGGTGGAGAGGCTATTCGGCTATGACTGGGC
ACAACAGACAATCGGCTGCTCTGATGCCGCCGTGTTCCGGCTGTCAGCGCAGGGGCGCCCGGTTCTTTTT
GTCAAGACCGACCTGTCCGGTGCCCTGAATGAACTGCAAGACGAGGCAGCGCGGCTATCGTGGCTGGCCA
CGACGGGCGTTCCTTGCGCAGCTGTGCTCGACGTTGTCACTGAAGCGGGAAGGGACTGGCTGCTATTGGG
CGAAGTGCCGGGGCAGGATCTCCTGTCATCTCACCTTGCTCCTGCCGAGAAAGTATCCATCATGGCTGAT
GCAATGCGGCGGCTGCATACGCTTGATCCGGCTACCTGCCCATTCGACCACCAAGCGAAACATCGCATCG
AGCGAGCACGTACTCGGATGGAAGCCGGTCTTGTCGATCAGGATGATCTGGACGAAGAGCATCAGGGGCT
CGCGCCAGCCGAACTGTTCGCCAGGCTCAAGGCGAGCATGCCCGACGGCGAGGATCTCGTCGTGACCCAT
GGCGATGCCTGCTTGCCGAATATCATGGTGGAAAATGGCCGCTTTTCTGGATTCATCGACTGTGGCCGGC
TGGGTGTGGCGGACCGCTATCAGGACATAGCGTTGGCTACCCGTGATATTGCTGAAGAGCTTGGCGGCGA
ATGGGCTGACCGCTTCCTCGTGCTTTACGGTATCGCCGCTCCCGATTCGCAGCGCATCGCCTTCTATCGC
CTTCTTGACGAGTTCTTCTGAGCGGAACTCTGGGGTTCGAAATGACCGACCAAGCGACGCCCAACCTGCC
ATCACGAGATTTCGATTCCACCGCCGCCTTCTATGAAAGGTTGGGCTTCGGAATCGTTTTCCGGGACGCC
GGCTGGATGATCCTCCAGCGCGGGGATCTCATGCTGGAGTTCTTCGCCCACCCTAGGGGGAGGCTAACTG
AAACACGGAAGGAGACAATACCGGAAGGAACCCGCGCTATGACGGCAATAAAAAGACAGAATAAAACGCA
CGGTGTTGGGTCGTTTGTTCATAAACGCGGGGTTCGGTCCCAGGGCTGGCACTCTGTCGATACCCCACCG
AGACCCCATTGGGGCCAATACGCCCGCGTTTCTTCCTTTTCCCCACCCCACCCCCCAAGTTCGGGTGAAG
GCCCAGGGCTCGCAGCCAACGTCGGGGCGGCAGGCCCTGCCATAGCCTCAGGTTACTCATATATACTTTA
GATTGATTTAAAACTTCATTTTTAATTTAAAAGGATCTAGGTGAAGATCCTTTTTGATAATCTCATGACC
AAAATCCCTTAACGTGAGTTTTCGTTCCACTGAGCGTCAGACCCCGTAGAAAAGATCAAAGGATCTTCTT
GAGATCCTTTTTTTCTGCGCGTAATCTGCTGCTTGCAAACAAAAAAACCACCGCTACCAGCGGTGGTTTG
TTTGCCGGATCAAGAGCTACCAACTCTTTTTCCGAAGGTAACTGGCTTCAGCAGAGCGCAGATACCAAAT
ACTGTCCTTCTAGTGTAGCCGTAGTTAGGCCACCACTTCAAGAACTCTGTAGCACCGCCTACATACCTCG
CTCTGCTAATCCTGTTACCAGTGGCTGCTGCCAGTGGCGATAAGTCGTGTCTTACCGGGTTGGACTCAAG
ACGATAGTTACCGGATAAGGCGCAGCGGTCGGGCTGAACGGGGGGTTCGTGCACACAGCCCAGCTTGGAG
CGAACGACCTACACCGAACTGAGATACCTACAGCGTGAGCTATGAGAAAGCGCCACGCTTCCCGAAGGGA
GAAAGGCGGACAGGTATCCGGTAAGCGGCAGGGTCGGAACAGGAGAGCGCACGAGGGAGCTTCCAGGGGG
AAACGCCTGGTATCTTTATAGTCCTGTCGGGTTTCGCCACCTCTGACTTGAGCGTCGATTTTTGTGATGC
TCGTCAGGGGGGCGGAGCCTATGGAAAAACGCCAGCAACGCGGCCTTTTTACGGTTCCTGGCCTTTTGCT
GGCCTTTTGCTCACATGTTCTTTCCTGCGTTATCCCCTGATTCTGTGGATAACCGTATTACCGCCATGCA
T
