>Addgene plasmid #65428 | pTGFP-T7-Hha10comp | addgene partial sequence | sequence record 116518 | CMV-F 5'-CGCAAATGGGCGGTAGGCGTG-3'
CTATATAAGCAGAGCTGGTTTAGTGAACCGTCTAATACGACTCACTATAGGGAGATCCGCTAGCGGATGC
ATCGACTCAATTATAGCATATCGCCATGGATGACTCGCTGCGAATTCTGCAGTCGACGGTACCGCGGGCC
CGGGATCCACCGGTCGCCACCATGGAGAGCGACGAGAGCGGCCTGCCCGCCATGGAGATCGAGTGCCGCA
TCAACGGCACCCTGAACGGCGTGGAGTTCGAGCTGGTGGGCGGCGGAGAGGGCACCCCCGAGCAGGGCCG
CATGACCAACAAGATGAAGAGCACCAAAGGCGCCCTGACCTTCAGCCCCTACCTGCTGAGCCACGTGATG
GGCTACGGCTTCTACCACTTCGGCACCTACCCCAGCGGCTACGAGAACCCCTTCCTGCACGCCATCAACA
ACGGCGGCTACACCAACACCCGCATCGAGAAGTACGAGGACGGCGGCGTGCTGCACGTGAGCTTCAGCTA
CCGCTACGAGGCCGGCCGCGTGATCGGCGACTTCAAGGTGATGGGCACCGGCTTCCCCGAGGACAGCGTG
ATCTTCACCGACAAGATCATCCGCAGCAACGCCACCGTGGAGCACCTGCACCCCATGGGCGATAACGATC
TGGATGGCAGCTTCACCCGCACCTTCAGCCTGCGCGACGGCGGCTACTACAGCTCCGTGGTGGACAGCCA
CATGCACTTCAAGAGCGCCATCCACCCCAGCATCCTGCAGAACGGGGGCCCCATGTTCGCCTTCCGCCGC
GTGGAGGAGGATCACAGCAACACCGAGCTGGGCATCGTGGAGTACCAGCACGCCTTCAAGACCCCGGATG
CAGATGCCGGTGAAGAATAAAGCGGCCGCAACTCTAGATCATAATCAGCCATACCACATTTGTAGAGGTT
TTACTTGCTTTAAAAAACCTCCCACACCTCCCCCTGAACCTGAAACATAAAATGAATGCAATTGTTGTTG
TTAACTTGTTTATTGCAGCTTATAATGGTTACAAATAAAGCAATAGCATCACAAATTTCACAAATAAAGC
ATTTTTT
