>Addgene plasmid #65428 | pTGFP-T7-Hha10comp | addgene partial sequence | sequence record 116618 | Neo-R 5'-GCCCAGTCATAGCCGAATAG-3'
GCGGCCGGAGAACCTGCGTGCAATCCATCTTGTTCAATCATGCGAAACGATCCTCATCCTGTCTCTTGAT
CGATCTTTGCAAAAGCCTAGGATCCATGCTTTGCATACTTCTGCCTGCTGGGGAGCCTGGGGACTTTCCA
CACCCTAACTGACACACATTCCACAGCTGGTTCTTTCCGCCTCAGGACTTTTCCTTTTTCAATATTATTG
AAGCATTTATCAGGGTTATTGTCTCATGAGCGGATACATATTTGAATGTATTTAGAAAAATAAACAAATA
GGGGTTCCGCGCACATTTCCCCGAAAAGTGCCACCTG
[124 nt withheld, positions 318-441]
C
[91 nt withheld, positions 443-533]
A
[49 nt withheld, positions 535-583]
CCTTTGACGTTGGAGTTCACGTTCTTTAATAGTGGACTTTTGTTCCAAACTGGAACAACACTCAACCCTA
TCTCGGTCTATTCTTTTGATTTATAAGGGATTTTGCCGATTTCGGCCTATTGGTTAAAAAATGAGCTGAT
TTAACAAAAATTTAACGCGAATTTTAACAAAATATTAACGCTTACAATTTACGCCTTAAGATACATTGAT
GAGTTTGGACAAACCACAACTAGAATGCAGTGAAAAAAATGCTTTATTTGTGAAATTTGTGATGCTATTG
CTTTATTTGTAACCATTATAAGCTGCAATAAACAAGTTAACAACAACAATTGCATTCATTTTATGTTTCA
GGTTCAGGGGGAGGTGTGGGAGGTTTT
